>Addgene plasmid #153309 | pT2-CMV/TetO2-EYFP-GW | addgene full sequence | sequence record 308574 | Addgene NGS Result
CAAGGCGATTAAGTTGGGTAACGCCAGGGTTTTCCCAGTCACGACGTTGTAAAACGACGGCCAGTGAGCG
CGCGTAATACGACTCACTATAGGGCGAATTGGAGCTCGGATCCCTATACAGTTGAAGTCGGAAGTTTACA
TACACTTAAGTTGGAGTCATTAAAACTCGTTTTTCAACTACTCCACAAATTTCTTGTTAACAAACAATAG
TTTTGGCAAGTCAGTTAGGACATCTACTTTGTGCATGACACAAGTCATTTTTCCAACAATTGTTTACAGA
CAGATTATTTCACTTATAATTCACTGTATCACAATTCCAGTGGGTCAGAAGTTTACATACACTAAGTTGA
CTGTGCCTTTAAACAGCTTGGAAAATTCCAGAAAATGATGTCATGGCTTTAGAAGCTTCCATGCATTAGT
TATTAATAGTAATCAATTACGGGGTCATTAGTTCATAGCCCATATATGGAGTTCCGCGTTACATAACTTA
CGGTAAATGGCCCGCCTGGCTGACCGCCCAACGACCCCCGCCCATTGACGTCAATAATGACGTATGTTCC
CATAGTAACGCCAATAGGGACTTTCCATTGACGTCAATGGGTGGAGTATTTACGGTAAACTGCCCACTTG
GCAGTACATCAAGTGTATCATATGCCAAGTACGCCCCCTATTGACGTCAATGACGGTAAATGGCCCGCCT
GGCATTATGCCCAGTACATGACCTTATGGGACTTTCCTACTTGGCAGTACATCTACGTATTAGTCATCGC
TATTACCATGGTGATGCGGTTTTGGCAGTACATCAATGGGCGTGGATAGCGGTTTGACTCACGGGGATTT
CCAAGTCTCCACCCCATTGACGTCAATGGGAGTTTGTTTTGGCACCAAAATCAACGGGACTTTCCAAAAT
GTCGTAACAACTCCGCCCCATTGACGCAAATGGGCGGTAGGCGTGTACGGTGGGAGGTCTATATAAGCAG
AGCTCTCCCTATCAGTGATAGAGATCTCCCTATCAGTGATAGAGATCGTCGACGAGCTCGTTTAGTGAAC
CGTCAGATCGCCTGGAGACGCCATCCACGCTGTTTTGACCTCCATAGAAGACACCGGGACCGATCCAGCC
TCCGCTAGCGCTACCGGTCGCCACCATGGTGAGCAAGGGCGAGGAGCTGTTCACCGGGGTGGTGCCCATC
CTGGTCGAGCTGGACGGCGACGTAAACGGCCACAAGTTCAGCGTGTCCGGCGAGGGCGAGGGCGATGCCA
CCTACGGCAAGCTGACCCTGAAGTTCATCTGCACCACCGGCAAGCTGCCCGTGCCCTGGCCCACCCTCGT
GACCACCTTCGGCTACGGCCTGCAGTGCTTCGCCCGCTACCCCGACCACATGAAGCAGCACGACTTCTTC
AAGTCCGCCATGCCCGAAGGCTACGTCCAGGAGCGCACCATCTTCTTCAAGGACGACGGCAACTACAAGA
CCCGCGCCGAGGTGAAGTTCGAGGGCGACACCCTGGTGAACCGCATCGAGCTGAAGGGCATCGACTTCAA
GGAGGACGGCAACATCCTGGGGCACAAGCTGGAGTACAACTACAACAGCCACAACGTCTATATCATGGCC
GACAAGCAGAAGAACGGCATCAAGGTGAACTTCAAGATCCGCCACAACATCGAGGACGGCAGCGTGCAGC
TCGCCGACCACTACCAGCAGAACACCCCCATCGGCGACGGCCCCGTGCTGCTGCCCGACAACCACTACCT
GAGCTACCAGTCCGCCCTGAGCAAAGACCCCAACGAGAAGCGCGATCACATGGTCCTGCTGGAGTTCGTG
ACCGCCGCCGGGATCACTCTCGGCATGGACGAGCTGTACAAGTCCGGACTCAGATCATCAACAAGTTTGT
ACAAAAAAGCTGAACGAGAAACGTAAAATGATATAAATATCAATATATTAAATTAGATTTTGCATAAAAA
ACAGACTACATAATACTGTAAAACACAACATATCCAGTCACTATGGCGGCCGCATTAGGCACCCCAGGCT
TTACACTTTATGCTTCCGGCTCGTATAATGTGTGGATTTTGAGTTAGGATCCGTCGAGATTTTCAGGAGC
TAAGGAAGCTAAAATGGAGAAAAAAATCACTGGATATACCACCGTTGATATATCCCAATGGCATCGTAAA
GAACATTTTGAGGCATTTCAGTCAGTTGCTCAATGTACCTATAACCAGACCGTTCAGCTGGATATTACGG
CCTTTTTAAAGACCGTAAAGAAAAATAAGCACAAGTTTTATCCGGCCTTTATTCACATTCTTGCCCGCCT
GATGAATGCTCATCCGGAATTCCGTATGGCAATGAAAGACGGTGAGCTGGTGATATGGGATAGTGTTCAC
CCTTGTTACACCGTTTTCCATGAGCAAACTGAAACGTTTTCATCGCTCTGGAGTGAATACCACGACGATT
TCCGGCAGTTTCTACACATATATTCGCAAGATGTGGCGTGTTACGGTGAAAACCTGGCCTATTTCCCTAA
AGGGTTTATTGAGAATATGTTTTTCGTCTCAGCCAATCCCTGGGTGAGTTTCACCAGTTTTGATTTAAAC
GTGGCCAATATGGACAACTTCTTCGCCCCCGTTTTCACCATGGGCAAATATTATACGCAAGGCGACAAGG
TGCTGATGCCGCTGGCGATTCAGGTTCATCATGCCGTTTGTGATGGCTTCCATGTCGGCAGAATGCTTAA
TGAATTACAACAGTACTGCGATGAGTGGCAGGGCGGGGCGTAAAGATCTGGATCCGGCTTACTAAAAGCC
AGATAACAGTATGCGTATTTGCGCGCTGATTTTTGCGGTATAAGAATATATACTGATATGTATACCCGAA
GTATGTCAAAAAGAGGTATGCTATGAAGCAGCGTATTACAGTGACAGTTGACAGCGACAGCTATCAGTTG
CTCAAGGCATATATGATGTCAATATCTCCGGTCTGGTAAGCACAACCATGCAGAATGAAGCCCGTCGTCT
GCGTGCCGAACGCTGGAAAGCGGAAAATCAGGAAGGGATGGCTGAGGTCGCCCGGTTTATTGAAATGAAC
GGCTCTTTTGCTGACGAGAACAGGGGCTGGTGAAATGCAGTTTAAGGTTTACACCTATAAAAGAGAGAGC
CGTTATCGTCTGTTTGTGGATGTACAGAGTGATATTATTGACACGCCCGGGCGACGGATGGTGATCCCCC
TGGCCAGTGCACGTCTGCTGTCAGATAAAGTCTCCCGTGAACTTTACCCGGTGGTGCATATCGGGGATGA
AAGCTGGCGCATGATGACCACCGATATGGCCAGTGTGCCGGTCTCCGTTATCGGGGAAGAAGTGGCTGAT
CTCAGCCACCGCGAAAATGACATCAAAAACGCCATTAACCTGATGTTCTGGGGAATATAAATGTCAGGCT
CCCTTATACACAGCCAGTCTGCAGGTCGACCATAGTGACTGGATATGTTGTGTTTTACAGTATTATGTAG
TCTGTTTTTTATGCAAAATCTAATTTAATATATTGATATTTATATCATTTTACGTTTCTCGTTCAGCTTT
CTTGTACAAAGTGGTTGATGATCCACCGGATCTAGATAACTGATCATAATCAGCCATACCACATTTGTAG
AGGTTTTACTTGCTTTAAAAAACCTCCCACACCTCCCCCTGAACCTGAAACATAAAATGAATGCAATTGT
TGTTGTTAACTTGTTTATTGCAGCTTATAATGGTTACAAATAAAGCAATAGCATCACAAATTTCACAAAT
AAAGCATTTTTTTCACTGCATTCGATATCCATGGAATTCACTAGTGCGCGCGGCCGCTCTAGATGGCCAG
ATCTAGCTTGTGGAAGGCTACTCGAAATGTTTGACCCAAGTTAAACAATTTAAAGGCAATGCTACCAAAT
ACTAATTGAGTGTATGTAAACTTCTGACCCACTGGGAATGTGATGAAAGAAATAAAAGCTGAAATGAATC
ATTCTCTCTACTATTATTCTGATATTTCACATTCTTAAAATAAAGTGGTGATCCTAACTGACCTAAGACA
GGGAATTTTTACTAGGATTAAATGTCAGGAATTGTGAAAAAGTGAGTTTAAATGTATTTGGCTAAGGTGT
ATGTAAACTTCCGACTTCAACTGTATAGGGATCCTCTAGCTAGAGTCGACCTCGAGGGGGGGCCCGGTAC
CCAGCTTTTGTTCCCTTTAGTGAGGGTTAATTGCGCGCTTGGCGTAATCATGGTCATAGCTGTTTCCTGT
GTGAAATTGTTATCCGCTCACAATTCCACACAACATACGAGCCGGAAGCATAAAGTGTAAAGCCTGGGGT
GCCTAATGAGTGAGCTAACTCACATTAATTGCGTTGCGCTCACTGCCCGCTTTCCAGTCGGGAAACCTGT
CGTGCCAGCTGCATTAATGAATCGGCCAACGCGCGGGGAGAGGCGGTTTGCGTATTGGGCGCTCTTCCGC
TTCCTCGCTCACTGACTCGCTGCGCTCGGTCGTTCGGCTGCGGCGAGCGGTATCAGCTCACTCAAAGGCG
GTAATACGGTTATCCACAGAATCAGGGGATAACGCAGGAAAGAACATGTGAGCAAAAGGCCAGCAAAAGG
CCAGGAACCGTAAAAAGGCCGCGTTGCTGGCGTTTTTCCATAGGCTCCGCCCCCCTGACGAGCATCACAA
AAATCGACGCTCAAGTCAGAGGTGGCGAAACCCGACAGGACTATAAAGATACCAGGCGTTTCCCCCTGGA
AGCTCCCTCGTGCGCTCTCCTGTTCCGACCCTGCCGCTTACCGGATACCTGTCCGCCTTTCTCCCTTCGG
GAACCGTGGCGCTTTCTCATAGCTCACGCTGTAGGTATCTCAGTTCGGTGTAGGTCGTTCGCTCCAAGCT
GGGCTGTGTGCACGAACCCCCCGTTCAGCCCGACCGCTGCGCCTTATCCGGTAACTATCGTCTTGAGTCC
AACCCGGTAAGACACGACTTATCGCCACTGGCAGCAGCCACTGGTAACAGGATTAGCAGAGCGAGGTATG
TAGGCGGTGCTACAGAGTTCTTGAAGTGGTGGCCTAACTACGGCTACACTAGAAGAACAGTATTTGGTAT
CTGCGCTCTGCTGAAGCCAGTTACCTTCGGAAAAAGAGTTGGTAGCTCTTGATCCGGCAAACAAACCACC
GCTGGTAGCGGTGGTTTTTTTGTTTGCAAGCAGCAGATTACGCGCAGAAAAAAAGGATCTCAAGAAGATC
CTTTGATCTTTTCTACGGGGTCTGACGCTCAGTGGAACGAAAACTCACGTTAAGGGATTTTGGTCATGAG
ATTATCAAAAAGGATCTTCACCTAGATCCTTTTAAATTAAAAATGAAGTTTTAAATCAATCTAAAGTATA
TATGAGTAAACTTGGTCTGACAGTTACCAATGCTTAATCAGTGAGGCACCTATCTCAGCGATCTGTCTAT
TTCGTTCATCCATAGTTGCCTGACTCCCCGTCGTGTAGATAACTACGATACGGGAGGGCTTACCATCTGG
CCCCAGTGCTGCAATGATACCGCGAGACCCACGCTCACCGGCTCCAGATTTATCAGCAATAAACCAGCCA
GCCGGAAGGGCCGAGCGCAGAAGTGGTCCTGCAACTTTATCCGCCTCCATCCAGTCTATTAATTGTTGCC
GGGAAGCTAGAGTAAGTAGTTCGCCAGTTAATAGTTTGCGCAACGTTGTTGCCATTGCTACAGGCATCGT
GGTGTCACGCTCGTCGTTTGGTATGGCTTCATTCAGCTCCGGTTCCCAACGATCAAGGCGAGTTACATGA
TCCCCCATGTTGTGCAAAAAAGCGGTTAGCTCCTTCGGTCCTCCGATCGTTGTCAGAAGTAACTTGGCCG
CAGTGTTATCACTCATGGTTATGGCAGCACTGCATAATTCTCTTACTGTCATGCCATCCGTAAGATGCTT
TTCTGTGACTGGTGAGTACTCAACCAAGTCATTCTGAGAATAGTGTATGCGGCGACCGAGTTGCTCTTGC
CCGGCGTCAATACGGGATAATACCGCGCCACATAGCAGAACTTTAAAAGTGCTCATCATTGGAAAACGTT
CTTCGGGGCGAAAACTCTCAAGGATCTTACCGCTGTTGAGATCCAGTTCGATGTAACCCACTCGTGCACC
CAACTGATCTTCAGCATCTTTTACTTTCACCAGCGTTTCTGGGTGAGCAAAAACAGGAAGGCAAAATGCC
GCAAAAAAGGGAATAAGGGCGACACGGAAATGTTGAATACTCATACTCTTCCTTTTTCAATATTATTGAA
GCATTTATCAGGGTTATTGTCTCATGAGCGGATACATATTTGAATGTATTTAGAAAAATAAACAAATAGG
GGTTCCGCGCACATTTCCCCGAAAAGTGCCACCTG
[34 nt withheld, positions 6406-6439]
A
[89 nt withheld, positions 6441-6529]
C
[91 nt withheld, positions 6531-6621]
A
[49 nt withheld, positions 6623-6671]
CCTTTGACGTTGGAGTCCACGTTCTTT
[37 nt withheld, positions 6699-6735]
ACCCTATCTCGGTCTATTCTTTTGATTTATAAGGGATTTTGCCGATTTCGGCCTATTGGTTAAAAAATGA
GCTGATTTAACAAAAATTTAACGCGAATTTTAACAAAATATTAACGCTTACAATTTCCATTCGCCATTCA
GGCTGCGCAACTGTTGGGAAGGGCGATCGGTGCGGGCCTCTTCGCTATTACGCCAGCTGGCGAAAGGGGG
ATGTGCTG
Features (pLannotate 1.2.2; 28 found; start..end, strand, type, name):
     75..93      +  promoter       T7 promoter: promoter for bacteriophage T7 RNA polymerase
    477..780     +  enhancer       CMV enhancer: human cytomegalovirus immediate early enhancer
    781..984     +  promoter       CMV promoter: human cytomegalovirus (CMV) immediate early promoter
    986..1005    +  promoter       PLtetO-1 promoter (fragment): modified phage lambda PL promoter with tet operator sites (Lutz and Bujard, 1997)
   1007..1026    +  promoter       PLtetO-1 promoter (fragment): modified phage lambda PL promoter with tet operator sites (Lutz and Bujard, 1997)
   1034..1067    +  promoter       TRE3GV promoter (fragment): 3rd-generation Tet-responsive promoter that can be activated by binding of Tet-On® 3G, optimized for retroviral and lentiviral vectors
   1146..1862    +  CDS            EYFP: EYFP is a basic (constitutively fluorescent) green/yellow fluorescent protein published in 1996, derived from Aequorea victoria. It is reported to be a very rapidly-maturing weak dimer with high acid sensitivity.
   1881..2005    +  protein_bind   attR1: mutant version of attR; recombination site for the Gateway® LR reaction LR Clonase™
   2030..2060    +  promoter       lac UV5 promoter: E. coli lac promoter with an "up" mutation
   2084..2113    +  promoter       cat promoter (fragment): promoter of the E. coli cat gene encoding chloramphenicol acetyltransferase
   2114..2773    +  CDS            CmR: chloramphenicol acetyltransferase; cat; confers resistance to chloramphenicol
   2952..3110    +  CDS            ccdA (fragment): CCDA_ECO57 - Also known as H, letA. Experimental evidence at protein level: Swiss-Prot protein existence level 1. Antitoxin component of a type II toxin-antitoxin (TA) system which inhibits the post-segregational killing (PSK) of plasmid-free cells, also referred to as a plasmid addiction system. Binds to and blocks the activity of CcdB; will also remove bound CcdB protein from the CcdB-GyrA complex by forming a CcdA-CcdB complex, a process termed rejuvenation. Functions as a transcriptional corepressor for the ccdAB operon, repression also requires CcdB (By similarity). From Escherichia coli
   3115..3417    +  CDS            ccdB: CCDB_ECOLI - Also known as G, letB, letD. Experimental evidence at protein level: Swiss-Prot protein existence level 1. Toxic component of a type II toxin-antitoxin (TA) system, functioning in plasmid maintainence. Responsible for the post- segregational killing (PSK) of plasmid-free cells, also referred to as a plasmid addiction system. Half-life of over 2 hours. Cell killing by CcdB is accompanied by filamentation, defects in chromosome and plasmid segregation, defects in cell division, formation of anucleate cells, decreased DNA synthesis and plasmid loss. Interferes with the activity of DN
   3461..3585    -  protein_bind   attR2: mutant version of attR; recombination site for the Gateway® LR reaction LR Clonase™
   3611..3695    +  CDS            large T antigen (fragment): large T antigen from SV40 (simian virus 40)
   3718..3799    +  polyA_signal   SV40 poly(A) signal: SV40 polyadenylation signal
   3855..3924    +  CDS            SB100X (fragment): hyperactive variant of the Sleeping Beauty transposase (Mátés et al., 2009)
   4175..4201    +  misc_feature   MCS (fragment): pBluescript multiple cloning site
   4214..4232    -  promoter       T3 promoter: promoter for bacteriophage T3 RNA polymerase
   4277..4293    -  protein_bind   lac operator: The lac repressor binds to the lac operator to inhibit transcription in E. coli. This inhibition can be relieved by adding lactose or isopropyl-β-D-thiogalactopyranoside (IPTG). lac repressor encoded by lacI
   4301..4331    -  promoter       lac promoter: promoter for the E. coli lac operon
   4346..4367    -  protein_bind   CAP binding site: CAP binding activates transcription in the presence of cAMP. E. coli catabolite activator protein
   4380..4472    -  CDS            lacI (fragment): lac repressor; lacI; The lac repressor binds to the lac operator to inhibit transcription in E. coli. This inhibition can be relieved by adding lactose or isopropyl-β-D-thiogalactopyranoside (IPTG).
   4655..5243    -  rep_origin     ori: high-copy-number ColE1/pMB1/pBR322/pUC origin of replication
   5414..6274    -  CDS            AmpR: β-lactamase; bla; confers resistance to ampicillin, carbenicillin, and related antibiotics
   6275..6379    -  promoter       AmpR promoter: bla
   6406..6861    +  rep_origin     f1 ori (sequence partly withheld): f1 bacteriophage origin of replication; arrow indicates direction of (+) strand synthesis
   6865..67      -  CDS            lacZα (fragment) (across the origin): LacZα fragment of β-galactosidase; lacZ fragment
