[The description below was written by a language model from this plasmid's Addgene catalogue record and pLannotate feature annotations shown in this document.]
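Description:
pT2-CMV/TetO2-EYFP-GW is an empty Gateway destination vector built on the pT2/HB Sleeping Beauty transposon backbone, intended for stable, doxycycline/tetracycline-regulated expression of YFP-tagged proteins in mammalian cells. The sequenced plasmid is about 7 kb and is propagated in E. coli through a high-copy ColE1/pUC-type origin with ampicillin resistance; an f1 origin and pBluescript-derived remnants (T7 and T3 promoters, lac elements, lacZα fragment) are also present. Because the unrecombined Gateway cassette carries the ccdB toxin gene and a chloramphenicol resistance marker, the plasmid is maintained in a ccdB-tolerant strain under dual chloramphenicol and ampicillin selection.

The expression unit consists of the CMV enhancer and immediate early promoter followed by short tet operator matches, which the annotation software labels as fragments of other Tet-regulated promoters but which correspond to the CMV/TetO2 arrangement in the name. Downstream lies the EYFP coding sequence, then the attR1–CmR–ccdB–attR2 cassette and an SV40 polyadenylation signal. An LR reaction with an entry clone replaces the selection cassette with the gene of interest, producing a fusion with EYFP at its N terminus. Transcription is blocked when Tet repressor occupies the operators and is released by inducer, so the vector is meant to be used alongside the companion pT2-TetR-neoR transposon plasmid that supplies the repressor. The transposon inverted repeats are not annotated as such in the feature table, although a short match to Sleeping Beauty sequence appears after the poly(A) signal; genomic integration would require transposase provided separately. The associated publication concerns nuclear inclusions of pathogenic ataxin-1, suggesting use in inducible cell models of protein aggregation.
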