Addgene plasmid #153309: pT2-CMV/TetO2-EYFP-GW
Purpose: (Empty Backbone) Tet-On YFP-tagged Gateway destination vector, to be used together with pT2-TetR-neoR transposon plasmid
Depositing lab: Spyros Petrakis. Depositing organization: Centre for Research and Technology Hellas (CERTH). Publication: Nuclear inclusions of pathogenic ataxin-1 induce oxidative stress and perturb the protein synthesis machinery. Laidou S, Alanis-Lobato G, Pribyl J, Rasko T, Tichy B, Mikulasek K, Tsagiopoulou M, Oppelt J, Kastrinaki G, Lefaki M, Singh M, Zink A, Chondrogianni N, Psomopoulos F, Prigione A, Ivics Z, Pospisilova S, Skladal P, Izsvak Z, Andrade-Navarro MA, Petrakis S. Redox Biol. 2020 Feb 11;32:101458. doi: 10.1016/j.redox.2020.101458. PubMed 32145456.
Backbone
  Vector backbone: pT2/HB
  Backbone size (bp): 3558
  Vector type: Transposon
  Tag / fusion protein: Yellow Fluorescent Protein (N terminal on insert)
Growth in bacteria
  Bacterial resistance: Chloramphenicol and Ampicillin, 25 & 100 μg/mL
  Growth temperature: 37°C
  Growth strain: ccdB Survival
  Copy number: High Copy
Gene/Insert
  Cloning method: Gateway Cloning
Terms and licenses: Academic/Nonprofit Terms; Industry Terms: Not Available to Industry
How to cite: pT2-CMV/TetO2-EYFP-GW was a gift from Spyros Petrakis (Addgene plasmid # 153309 ; http://n2t.net/addgene:153309 ; RRID:Addgene_153309)
